>Addgene plasmid #192253 | eIF3f sgRNA-1 PX459 plasmid | addgene full sequence | sequence record 381123 | Addgene NGS Result
GAGGGCCTATTTCCCATGATTCCTTCATATTTGCATATACGATACAAGGCTGTTAGAGAGATAATTGGAA
TTAATTTGACTGTAAACACAAAGATATTAGTACAAAATACGTGACGTAGAAAGTAATAATTTCTTGGGTA
GTTTGCAGTTTTAAAATTATGTTTTAAAATGGACTATCATATGCTTACCGTAACTTGAAAGTATTTCGAT
TTCTTGGCTTTATATATCTTGTGGAAAGGACGAAACACCGCAGTCACAGATTGCACTCAAGTTTTAGAGC
TAGAAATAGCAAGTTAAAATAAGGCTAGTCCGTTATCAACTTGAAAAAGTGGCACCGAGTCGGTGCTTTT
TTGTTTTAGAGCTAGAAATAGCAAGTTAAAATAAGGCTAGTCCGTTTTTAGCGCGTGCGCCAATTCTGCA
GACAAATGGCTCTAGAGGTACCCGTTACATAACTTACGGTAAATGGCCCGCCTGGCTGACCGCCCAACGA
CCCCCGCCCATTGACGTCAATAGTAACGCCAATAGGGACTTTCCATTGACGTCAATGGGTGGAGTATTTA
CGGTAAACTGCCCACTTGGCAGTACATCAAGTGTATCATATGCCAAGTACGCCCCCTATTGACGTCAATG
ACGGTAAATGGCCCGCCTGGCATTGTGCCCAGTACATGACCTTATGGGACTTTCCTACTTGGCAGTACAT
CTACGTATTAGTCATCGCTATTACCATGGTCGAGGTGAGCCCCACGTTCTGCTTCACTCTCCCCATCTCC
CCCCCCTCCCCACCCCCAATTTTGTATTTATTTATTTTTTAATTATTTTGTGCAGCGATGGGGGCGGGGG
GGGGGGGGGGGSGSGSGCSGGGGGGGGGGGGGGGGGGGGGGGGGGGGGGGGGGGSGRGGSGGRGRGGKGS
GGCGGCAGCCAATCAGAGCGGCGCGCTCCGAAAGTTTCCTTTTATGGCGAGGCGGCGGCGGCGGCGGCCC
TATAAAAAGCGAAGCGCGCGGCGGGCGGGAGTCGCTGCGCGCTGCCTTCGCCCCGTGCCCCGCTCCGCCG
CCGCCTCGCGCCGCCCGCCCCGGCTCTGACTGACCGCGTTACTCCCACAGGTGAGCGGGCGGGACGGCCC
TTCTCCTCCGGGCTGTAATTAGCTGAGCAAGAGGTAAGGGTTTAAGGGATGGTTGGTTGGTGGGGTATTA
ATGTTTAATTACCTGGAGCACCTGCCTGAAATCACTTTTTTTCAGGTTGGACCGGTGCCACCATGGACTA
TAAGGACCACGACGGAGACTACAAGGATCATGATATTGATTACAAAGACGATGACGATAAGATGGCCCCA
AAGAAGAAGCGGAAGGTCGGTATCCACGGAGTCCCAGCAGCCGACAAGAAGTACAGCATCGGCCTGGACA
TCGGCACCAACTCTGTGGGCTGGGCCGTGATCACCGACGAGTACAAGGTGCCCAGCAAGAAATTCAAGGT
GCTGGGCAACACCGACCGGCACAGCATCAAGAAGAACCTGATCGGAGCCCTGCTGTTCGACAGCGGCGAA
ACAGCCGAGGCCACCCGGCTGAAGAGAACCGCCAGAAGAAGATACACCAGACGGAAGAACCGGATCTGCT
ATCTGCAAGAGATCTTCAGCAACGAGATGGCCAAGGTGGACGACAGCTTCTTCCACAGACTGGAAGAGTC
CTTCCTGGTGGAAGAGGATAAGAAGCACGAGCGGCACCCCATCTTCGGCAACATCGTGGACGAGGTGGCC
TACCACGAGAAGTACCCCACCATCTACCACCTGAGAAAGAAACTGGTGGACAGCACCGACAAGGCCGACC
TGCGGCTGATCTATCTGGCCCTGGCCCACATGATCAAGTTCCGGGGCCACTTCCTGATCGAGGGCGACCT
GAACCCCGACAACAGCGACGTGGACAAGCTGTTCATCCAGCTGGTGCAGACCTACAACCAGCTGTTCGAG
GAAAACCCCATCAACGCCAGCGGCGTGGACGCCAAGGCCATCCTGTCTGCCAGACTGAGCAAGAGCAGAC
GGCTGGAAAATCTGATCGCCCAGCTGCCCGGCGAGAAGAAGAATGGCCTGTTCGGAAACCTGATTGCCCT
GAGCCTGGGCCTGACCCCCAACTTCAAGAGCAACTTCGACCTGGCCGAGGATGCCAAACTGCAGCTGAGC
AAGGACACCTACGACGACGACCTGGACAACCTGCTGGCCCAGATCGGCGACCAGTACGCCGACCTGTTTC
TGGCCGCCAAGAACCTGTCCGACGCCATCCTGCTGAGCGACATCCTGAGAGTGAACACCGAGATCACCAA
GGCCCCCCTGAGCGCCTCTATGATCAAGAGATACGACGAGCACCACCAGGACCTGACCCTGCTGAAAGCT
CTCGTGCGGCAGCAGCTGCCTGAGAAGTACAAAGAGATTTTCTTCGACCAGAGCAAGAACGGCTACGCCG
GCTACATTGACGGCGGAGCCAGCCAGGAAGAGTTCTACAAGTTCATCAAGCCCATCCTGGAAAAGATGGA
CGGCACCGAGGAACTGCTCGTGAAGCTGAACAGAGAGGACCTGCTGCGGAAGCAGCGGACCTTCGACAAC
GGCAGCATCCCCCACCAGATCCACCTGGGAGAGCTGCACGCCATTCTGCGGCGGCAGGAAGATTTTTACC
CATTCCTGAAGGACAACCGGGAAAAGATCGAGAAGATCCTGACCTTCCGCATCCCCTACTACGTGGGCCC
TCTGGCCAGGGGAAACAGCAGATTCGCCTGGATGACCAGAAAGAGCGAGGAAACCATCACCCCCTGGAAC
TTCGAGGAAGTGGTGGACAAGGGCGCTTCCGCCCAGAGCTTCATCGAGCGGATGACCAACTTCGATAAGA
ACCTGCCCAACGAGAAGGTGCTGCCCAAGCACAGCCTGCTGTACGAGTACTTCACCGTGTATAACGAGCT
GACCAAAGTGAAATACGTGACCGAGGGAATGAGAAAGCCCGCCTTCCTGAGCGGCGAGCAGAAAAAGGCC
ATCGTGGACCTGCTGTTCAAGACCAACCGGAAAGTGACCGTGAAGCAGCTGAAAGAGGACTACTTCAAGA
AAATCGAGTGCTTCGACTCCGTGGAAATCTCCGGCGTGGAAGATCGGTTCAACGCCTCCCTGGGCACATA
CCACGATCTGCTGAAAATTATCAAGGACAAGGACTTCCTGGACAATGAGGAAAACGAGGACATTCTGGAA
GATATAGTGTTGACTCTTACCCTCTTTGAAGATCGGGAAATGATTGAGGAAAGACTAAAAACATACGCTC
ACCTGTTCGACGATAAGGTTATGAAACAGTTAAAGAGGCGTCGCTATACGGGCTGGGGACGATTGTCGCG
GAAACTTATCAACGGGATAAGAGACAAGCAAAGTGGTAAAACTATTCTCGATTTTCTAAAGAGCGACGGC
TTCGCCAATAGGAACTTTATGCAGCTGATCCATGATGACTCTTTAACCTTCAAAGAGGATATACAAAAGG
CACAGGTTTCCGGACAAGGGGACTCATTGCACGAACATATTGCGAATCTTGCTGGTTCGCCAGCCATCAA
AAAGGGCATACTCCAGACAGTCAAAGTAGTGGATGAGCTAGTTAAGGTCATGGGACGTCACAAACCGGAA
AACATTGTAATCGAGATGGCACGCGAAAATCAAACGACTCAGAAGGGGCAAAAAAACAGTCGAGAGCGGA
TGAAGAGAATAGAAGAGGGTATTAAAGAACTGGGCAGCCAGATCTTAAAGGAGCATCCTGTGGAAAATAC
CCAATTGCAGAACGAGAAACTTTACCTCTATTACCTACAAAATGGAAGGGACATGTATGTTGATCAGGAA
CTGGACATAAACCGTTTATCTGATTACGACGTCGATCACATTGTACCCCAATCCTTTTTGAAGGACGATT
CAATCGACAATAAAGTGCTTACACGCTCGGATAAGAACCGAGGGAAAAGTGACAATGTTCCAAGCGAGGA
AGTCGTAAAGAAAATGAAGAACTATTGGCGGCAGCTCCTAAATGCGAAACTGATAACGCAAAGAAAGTTC
GATAACTTAACTAAAGCTGAGAGGGGTGGCTTGTCTGAACTTGACAAGGCCGGATTTATTAAACGTCAGC
TCGTGGAAACCCGCCAAATCACAAAGCATGTTGCACAGATACTAGATTCCCGAATGAATACGAAATACGA
CGAGAACGATAAGCTGATTCGGGAAGTCAAAGTAATCACTTTAAAGTCAAAATTGGTGTCGGACTTCAGA
AAGGATTTTCAATTCTATAAAGTTAGGGAGATAAATAACTACCACCATGCGCACGACGCTTATCTTAATG
CCGTCGTAGGGACCGCACTCATTAAGAAATACCCGAAGCTAGAAAGTGAGTTTGTGTATGGTGATTACAA
AGTTTATGACGTCCGTAAGATGATCGCGAAAAGCGAACAGGAGATAGGCAAGGCTACAGCCAAATACTTC
TTTTATTCTAACATTATGAATTTCTTTAAGACGGAAATCACTCTGGCAAACGGAGAGATACGCAAACGAC
CTTTAATTGAAACCAATGGGGAGACAGGTGAAATCGTATGGGATAAGGGCCGGGACTTCGCGACGGTGAG
AAAAGTTTTGTCCATGCCCCAAGTCAACATAGTAAAGAAAACTGAGGTGCAGACCGGAGGGTTTTCAAAG
GAATCGATTCTTCCAAAAAGGAATAGTGATAAGCTCATCGCTCGTAAAAAGGACTGGGACCCGAAAAAGT
ACGGTGGCTTCGTGAGCCCTACAGTTGCCTATTCTGTCCTAGTAGTGGCAAAAGTTGAGAAGGGAAAATC
CAAGAAACTGAAGTCAGTCAAAGAATTATTGGGGATAACGATTATGGAGCGCTCGTCTTTTGAAAAGAAC
CCCATCGACTTCCTTGAGGCGAAAGGTTACAAGGAAGTAAAAAAGGATCTCATAATTAAACTACCAAAGT
ATAGTCTGTTTGAGTTAGAAAATGGCCGAAAACGGATGTTGGCTAGCGCCGGAGAGCTTCAAAAGGGGAA
CGAACTCGCACTACCGTCTAAATACGTGAATTTCCTGTATTTAGCGTCCCATTACGAGAAGTTGAAAGGT
TCACCTGAAGATAACGAACAGAAGCAACTTTTTGTTGAGCAGCACAAACATTATCTCGACGAAATCATAG
AGCAAATTTCGGAATTCAGTAAGAGAGTCATCCTAGCTGATGCCAATCTGGACAAAGTATTAAGCGCATA
CAACAAGCACAGGGATAAACCCATACGTGAGCAGGCGGAAAATATTATCCATTTGTTTACTCTTACCAAC
CTCGGCGCTCCAGCCGCATTCAAGTATTTTGACACAACGATAGATCGCAAACAGTACAGATCTACCAAGG
AGGTGCTAGACGCGACACTGATTCACCAATCCATCACGGGATTATATGAAACTCGGATAGATTTGTCACA
GCTTGGGGGTGACAAAAGGCCGGCGGCCACGAAAAAGGCCGGCCAGGCAAAAAAGAAAAAGGAATTCGGC
AGTGGAGAGGGCAGAGGAAGTCTGCTAACATGCGGTGACGTCGAGGAGAATCCTGGCCCAATGACCGAGT
ACAAGCCCACGGTGCGCCTCGCCACCCGCGACGACGTCCCCAGGGCCGTACGCACCCTCGCCGCCGCGTT
CGCCGACTACCCCGCCACGCGCCACACCGTCGATCCGGACCGCCACATCGAGCGGGTCACCGAGCTGCAA
GAACTCTTCCTCACGCGCGTCGGGCTCGACATCGGCAAGGTGTGGGTCGCGGACGACGGCGCCGCGGTGG
CGGTCTGGACCACGCCGGAGAGCGTCGAAGCGGGGGCGGTGTTCGCCGAGATCGGCCCGCGCATGGCCGA
GTTGAGCGGTTCCCGGCTGGCCGCGCAGCAACAGATGGAAGGCCTCCTGGCGCCGCACCGGCCCAAGGAG
CCCGCGTGGTTCCTGGCCACCGTCGGAGTCTCGCCCGACCACCAGGGCAAGGGTCTGGGCAGCGCCGTCG
TGCTCCCCGGAGTGGAGGCGGCCGAGCGCGCCGGGGTGCCCGCCTTCCTGGAGACCTCCGCGCCCCGCAA
CCTCCCCTTCTACGAGCGGCTCGGCTTCACCGTCACCGCCGACGTCGAGGTGCCCGAAGGACCGCGCACC
TGGTGCATGACCCGCAAGCCCGGTGCCTGAGAATTCTAACTAGAGCTCGCTGATCAGCCTCGACTGTGCC
TTCTAGTTGCCAGCCATCTGTTGTTTGCCCCTCCCCCGTGCCTTCCTTGACCCTGGAAGGTGCCACTCCC
ACTGTCCTTTCCTAATAAAATGAGGAAATTGCATCGCATTGTCTGAGTAGGTGTCATTCTATTCTGGGGG
GTGGGGTGGGGCAGGACAGCAAGGGGGAGGATTGGGAAGAGAATAGCAGGCATGCTGGGGAGCGGCCGCA
GGAACCCCTAGTGATGGAGTTGGCCACTCCCTCTCTGCGCGCTCGCTCGCTCACTGAGGCCGGGCGACCA
AAGGTCGCCCGACGCCCGGGCTTTGCCCGGGCGGCCTCAGTGAGCGAGCGAGCGCGCAGCTGCCTGCAGG
GGCGCCTGATGCGGTATTTTCTCCTTACGCATCTGTGCGGTATTTCACACCGCATA
[95 nt withheld, positions 6637-6731]
T
[46 nt withheld, positions 6733-6778]
C
[141 nt withheld, positions 6780-6920]
CCTTTGACGTTGGAGTCCACGTTCTTT
[37 nt withheld, positions 6948-6984]
ACTCTATCTCGGGCTATTCTTTTGATTTATAAGGGATTTTGCCGATTTCGGTCTATTGGTTAAAAAATGA
GCTGATTTAACAAAAATTTAACGCGAATTTTAACAAAATATTAACGTTTACAATTTTATGGTGCACTCTC
AGTACAATCTGCTCTGATGCCGCATAGTTAAGCCAGCCCCGACACCCGCCAACACCCGCTGACGCGCCCT
GACGGGCTTGTCTGCTCCCGGCATCCGCTTACAGACAAGCTGTGACCGTCTCCGGGAGCTGCATGTGTCA
GAGGTTTTCACCGTCATCACCGAAACGCGCGAGACGAAAGGGCCTCGTGATACGCCTATTTTTATAGGTT
AATGTCATGATAATAATGGTTTCTTAGACGTCAGGTGGCACTTTTCGGGGAAATGTGCGCGGAACCCCTA
TTTGTTTATTTTTCTAAATACATTCAAATATGTATCCGCTCATGAGACAATAACCCTGATAAATGCTTCA
ATAATATTGAAAAAGGAAGAGTATGAGTATTCAACATTTCCGTGTCGCCCTTATTCCCTTTTTTGCGGCA
TTTTGCCTTCCTGTTTTTGCTCACCCAGAAACGCTGGTGAAAGTAAAAGATGCTGAAGATCAGTTGGGTG
CACGAGTGGGTTACATCGAACTGGATCTCAACAGCGGTAAGATCCTTGAGAGTTTTCGCCCCGAAGAACG
TTTTCCAATGATGAGCACTTTTAAAGTTCTGCTATGTGGCGCGGTATTATCCCGTATTGACGCCGGGCAA
GAGCAACTCGGTCGCCGCATACACTATTCTCAGAATGACTTGGTTGAGTACTCACCAGTCACAGAAAAGC
ATCTTACGGATGGCATGACAGTAAGAGAATTATGCAGTGCTGCCATAACCATGAGTGATAACACTGCGGC
CAACTTACTTCTGACAACGATCGGAGGACCGAAGGAGCTAACCGCTTTTTTGCACAACATGGGGGATCAT
GTAACTCGCCTTGATCGTTGGGAACCGGAGCTGAATGAAGCCATACCAAACGACGAGCGTGACACCACGA
TGCCTGTAGCAATGGCAACAACGTTGCGCAAACTATTAACTGGCGAACTACTTACTCTAGCTTCCCGGCA
ACAATTAATAGACTGGATGGAGGCGGATAAAGTTGCAGGACCACTTCTGCGCTCGGCCCTTCCGGCTGGC
TGGTTTATTGCTGATAAATCTGGAGCCGGTGAGCGTGGAAGCCGCGGTATCATTGCAGCACTGGGGCCAG
ATGGTAAGCCCTCCCGTATCGTAGTTATCTACACGACGGGGAGTCAGGCAACTATGGATGAACGAAATAG
ACAGATCGCTGAGATAGGTGCCTCACTGATTAAGCATTGGTAACTGTCAGACCAAGTTTACTCATATATA
CTTTAGATTGATTTAAAACTTCATTTTTAATTTAAAAGGATCTAGGTGAAGATCCTTTTTGATAATCTCA
TGACCAAAATCCCTTAACGTGAGTTTTCGTTCCACTGAGCGTCAGACCCCGTAGAAAAGATCAAAGGATC
TTCTTGAGATCCTTTTTTTCTGCGCGTAATCTGCTGCTTGCAAACAAAAAAACCACCGCTACCAGCGGTG
GTTTGTTTGCCGGATCAAGAGCTACCAACTCTTTTTCCGAAGGTAACTGGCTTCAGCAGAGCGCAGATAC
CAAATACTGTTCTTCTAGTGTAGCCGTAGTTAGGCCACCACTTCAAGAACTCTGTAGCACCGCCTACATA
CCTCGCTCTGCTAATCCTGTTACCAGTGGCTGCTGCCAGTGGCGATAAGTCGTGTCTTACCGGGTTGGAC
TCAAGACGATAGTTACCGGATAAGGCGCAGCGGTCGGGCTGAACGGGGGGTTCGTGCACACAGCCCAGCT
TGGAGCGAACGACCTACACCGAACTGAGATACCTACAGCGTGAGCTATGAGAAAGCGCCACGCTTCCCGA
AGGGAGAAAGGCGGACAGGTATCCGGTAAGCGGCAGGGTCGGAACAGGAGAGCGCACGAGGGAGCTTCCA
GGGGGAAACGCCTGGTATCTTTATAGTCCTGTCGGGTTTCGCCACCTCTGACTTGAGCGTCGATTTTTGT
GATGCTCGTCAGGGGGGCGGAGCCTATGGAAAAACGCCAGCAACGCGGCCTTTTTACGGTTCCTGGCCTT
TTGCTGGCCTTTTGCTCACATGT
Features (pLannotate 1.2.2; 17 found; start..end, strand, type, name):
      1..241     +  promoter       U6 promoter: RNA polymerase III promoter for human U6 snRNA
    271..346     +  misc_RNA       gRNA scaffold: guide RNA scaffold for the Streptococcus pyogenes CRISPR/Cas9 system
    353..396     +  misc_RNA       gRNA scaffold (fragment): guide RNA scaffold for the Streptococcus pyogenes CRISPR/Cas9 system
    443..728     +  enhancer       CMV enhancer: human cytomegalovirus immediate early enhancer; contains an 18-bp deletion relative to the standard CMV enhancer
   1008..1235    +  intron         hybrid intron: hybrid between chicken β-actin (CBA) and minute virus of mice (MMV) introns (Gray et al., 2011)
   1373..2974    +  CDS            Cas9(N): N-terminal portion of Streptococcus pyogenes Cas9 (Zetsche et al., 2015)
   5474..5521    +  CDS            nucleoplasmin NLS: bipartite nuclear localization signal from nucleoplasmin
   5591..6190    +  CDS            PuroR (fragment): puromycin N-acetyltransferase; pac from Streptomyces; confers resistance to puromycin
   6224..6335    +  polyA_signal   bGH poly(A) signal: bovine growth hormone polyadenylation signal
   6440..6580    +  repeat_region  AAV2 ITR: inverted terminal repeat of adeno-associated virus serotype 2 inverted
   6585..6636    -  misc_feature   bom (fragment): basis of mobility region from pBR322
   6655..7110    +  rep_origin     f1 ori (sequence partly withheld): f1 bacteriophage origin of replication; arrow indicates direction of (+) strand synthesis
   7111..7160    -  misc_feature   bom (fragment): basis of mobility region from pBR322
   7262..7297    -  CDS            rop (fragment): Rop protein, which maintains plasmids at low copy number; rop
   7392..7496    +  promoter       AmpR promoter: bla
   7497..8357    +  CDS            AmpR: β-lactamase; bla; confers resistance to ampicillin, carbenicillin, and related antibiotics
   8528..9116    +  rep_origin     ori: high-copy-number ColE1/pMB1/pBR322/pUC origin of replication
