[The description below was written by a language model from this plasmid's Addgene catalogue record and pLannotate feature annotations shown in this document.]
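Description:
eIF3f sgRNA-1 PX459 plasmid is an all-in-one mammalian CRISPR/Cas9 expression plasmid of about 9.2 kb. It was made by inserting a 20-nt guide sequence at the BbsI cloning sites of a PX459-type backbone, which the record names as Px459VQR. The guide targets the human EIF3F locus close to the stop codon. It is transcribed from the human U6 RNA polymerase III promoter as a fusion to the Streptococcus pyogenes gRNA scaffold, producing a complete single guide RNA.

A second cassette expresses Cas9 and the drug marker. The annotation shows a CMV enhancer and a hybrid chicken β-actin/minute virus of mice intron upstream of the Cas9 reading frame, followed by a nucleoplasmin nuclear localization signal, a puromycin N-acetyltransferase coding sequence and a bGH polyadenylation signal. The automated feature table labels only the N-terminal portion of Cas9, leaving the remainder of that region unannotated. It also does not mark the core promoter or any linker between Cas9 and PuroR. The backbone name suggests the VQR PAM-variant of Cas9, but the feature table does not confirm this.

Puromycin allows enrichment of transfected mammalian cells. In bacteria the plasmid is maintained at high copy through a ColE1/pUC-type origin with ampicillin resistance. An f1 origin and a single annotated AAV2 ITR are also present as backbone elements.

Cutting near the stop codon is an approach commonly used for C-terminal knock-in or tagging of an endogenous gene. The record itself states only the target position, not the downstream application.
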