Addgene plasmid #192253: eIF3f sgRNA-1 PX459 plasmid
Purpose: expressing sgRNA-1 targeting eIF3f locus closed to stop coden
Depositing lab: Dieter Wolf. Depositing organization: Xiamen University. Publication: eIF3 mRNA selectivity profiling reveals eIF3k as a cancer-relevant regulator of ribosome content. Duan H, Zhang S, Zarai Y, Ollinger R, Wu Y, Sun L, Hu C, He Y, Tian G, Rad R, Kong X, Cheng Y, Tuller T, Wolf DA. EMBO J. 2023 Jun 15;42(12):e112362. doi: 10.15252/embj.2022112362. Epub 2023 May 8. PubMed 37155573.
Backbone
  Vector backbone: Px459VQR(Plasmid #101721)
  Vector type: Mammalian Expression, CRISPR
  Selectable markers: Puromycin
Growth in bacteria
  Bacterial resistance: Ampicillin, 100 μg/mL
  Growth temperature: 37°C
  Growth strain: DH5alpha
  Copy number: High Copy
Gene/Insert
  Gene/Insert name: sgRNA-1 targeting eIF3f locus closed to stop coden
  gRNA/shRNA sequence: CAGTCACAGATTGCACTCAA
  Species: H. sapiens (human)
  Insert size (bp): 20
  Entrez Gene: EIF3F (a.k.a. EIF3S5, MRT67, eIF3-p47)
  Cloning method: Restriction Enzyme; 5′ cloning site BbsI (unknown if destroyed); 3′ cloning site BbsI (unknown if destroyed)
  Sequencing primers: 5′ hU6-F_GAGGGCCTATTTCCCATGATT
Terms and licenses: Academic/Nonprofit Terms; Industry Terms: Not Available to Industry
Depositor comments: Please visit https://www.biorxiv.org/content/10.1101/2022.08.28.505560v2 for bioRxiv preprint.
How to cite: eIF3f sgRNA-1 PX459 plasmid was a gift from Dieter Wolf (Addgene plasmid # 192253 ; http://n2t.net/addgene:192253 ; RRID:Addgene_192253)
